>Addgene plasmid #160684 | pEG BacMam N term His8 eGFP 3C | addgene full sequence | sequence record 319254 | Addgene NGS Result
GTGATGCGGTTTTGGCAGTACACCAATGGGCGTGGATAGCGGTTTGACTCACGGGGATTTCCAAGTCTCC
ACCCCATTGACGTCAATGGGAGTTTGTTTTGGCACCAAAATCAACGGGACTTTCCAAAATGTCGTAATAA
CCCCGCCCCGTTGACGCAAATGGGCGGTAGGCGTGTACGGTGGGAGGTCTATATAAGCAGAGCTCGTTTA
GTGAACCGTCAGATCACTAGAAGCTTTATTGCGGTAGTTTATCACAGTTAAATTGCTAACGCAGTCAGTG
CTTCTGACACAACAGTCTCGAACTTAAGCTGCAGAAGTTGGTCGTGAGGCACTGGGCAGGTAAGTATCAA
GGTTACAAGACAGGTTTAAGGAGACCAATAGAAACTGGGCTTGTCGAGACAGAGAAGACTCTTGCGTTTC
TGATAGGCACCTATTGGTCTTACTGACATCCACTTTGCCTTTCTCTCCACAGGTGTCCACTCCCAGTTCA
ATTACAGCTCTTAAGGGATCCCGGTCCGAAGCGCGCGGAATTACACCATGCACCATCATCATCACCACCA
TCACGGTTCAGGAGTGAGCAAGGGCGAGGAGCTGTTCACCGGGGTGGTGCCCATCCTGGTCGAGCTGGAC
GGCGACGTAAACGGCCACAAGTTCAGCGTGTCCGGCGAGGGCGAGGGCGATGCCACCTACGGCAAGCTGA
CCCTGAAGTTCATCTGCACCACCGGCAAGCTGCCCGTGCCCTGGCCCACCCTCGTGACCACCCTGACCTA
CGGCGTGCAGTGCTTCAGCCGCTACCCCGACCACATGAAGCAGCACGACTTCTTCAAGTCCGCCATGCCC
GAAGGCTACGTCCAGGAGCGCACCATCTTCTTCAAGGACGACGGCAACTACAAGACCCGCGCCGAGGTGA
AGTTCGAGGGCGACACCCTGGTGAACCGCATCGAGCTGAAGGGCATCGACTTCAAGGAGGACGGCAACAT
CCTGGGGCACAAGCTGGAGTACAACTACAACAGCCACAACGTCTATATCATGGCCGACAAGCAGAAGAAC
GGCATCAAGGTGAACTTCAAGATCCGCCACAACATCGAGGACGGCAGCGTGCAGCTCGCCGACCACTACC
AGCAGAACACCCCCATCGGCGACGGCCCCGTGCTGCTGCCCGACAACCACTACCTGAGCACCCAGTCCAA
GCTGAGCAAAGACCCCAACGAGAAGCGCGATCACATGGTCCTGCTGGAGTTCGTGACCGCCGCCGGGATC
ACTCTCGGCATGGACGAGCTGTACAAGTCCGGACTCAGATCTGGACTGGAAGTTCTGTTCCAGGGTCCTG
AATTCAAAGGCCTACGTCGACGAGCTCACTAGTCGCGGCCGCTTTCGAATCTAGAGCCTGCAGTCTCGAC
AAGCTTAATCAACCTCTGGATTACAAAATTTGTGAAAGATTGACTGGTATTCTTAACTATGTTGCTCCTT
TTACGCTATGTGGATACGCTGCTTTAATGCCTTTGTATCATGCTATTGCTTCCCGTATGGCTTTCATTTT
CTCCTCCTTGTATAAATCCTGGTTGCTGTCTCTTTATGAGGAGTTGTGGCCCGTTGTCAGGCAACGTGGC
GTGGTGTGCACTGTGTTTGCTGACGCAACCCCCACTGGTTGGGGCATTGCCACCACCTGTCAGCTCCTTT
CCGGGACTTTCGCTTTCCCCCTCCCTATTGCCACGGCGGAACTCATCGCCGCCTGCCTTGCCCGCTGCTG
GACAGGGGCTCGGCTGTTGGGCACTGACAATTCCGTGGTGTTGTCGGGGAAGCTGACGTCCTTTCCATGG
CTGCTCGCCTGTGTTGCCACCTGGATTCTGCGCGGGACGTCCTTCTGCTACGTCCCTTCGGCCCTCAATC
CAGCGGACCTTCCTTCCCGCGGCCTGCTGCCGGCTCTGCGGCCTCTTCCGCGTCTTCGCCTTCGCCCTCA
GACGAGTCGGATCTCCCTTTGGGCCGCCTCCCCGCCTGAAGCTTGTCGAGAAGTACTAGAGGATCATAAT
CAGCCATACCACATTTGTAGAGGTTTTACTTGCTTTAAAAAACCTCCCACACCTCCCCCTGAACCTGAAA
CATAAAATGAATGCAATTGTTGTTGTTAACTTGTTTATTGCAGCTTATAATGGTTACAAATAAAGCAATA
GCATCACAAATTTCACAAATAAAGCATTTTTTTCACTGCATTCTAGTTGTGGTTTGTCCAAACTCATCAA
TGTATCTTATCATGTCTGGATCTGATCACTGCTTGAGCCTAGGAGATCCGAACCAGATAAGTGAAATCTA
GTTCCAAACTATTTTGTCATTTTTAATTTTCGTATTAGCTTACGACGCTACACCCAGTTCCCATCTATTT
TGTCACTCTTCCCTAAATAATCCTTAAAAACTCCATTTCCACCCCTCCCAGTTCCCAACTATTTTGTCCG
CCCACAGCGGGGCATTTTTCTTCCTGTTATGTTTTTAATCAAACATCCTGCCAACTCCATGTGACAAACC
GTCATCTTCGGCTACTTTTTCTCTGTCACAGAATGAAAATTTTTCTGTCATCTCTTCGTTATTAATGTTT
GTAATTGACTGAATATCAACGCTTATTTGCAGCCTGAATGGCGAATGGG
[124 nt withheld, positions 2640-2763]
C
[91 nt withheld, positions 2765-2855]
A
[49 nt withheld, positions 2857-2905]
CCTTTGACGTTGGAGTCCACGTTCTT
[37 nt withheld, positions 2932-2968]
ACCCTATCTCGGTCTATTCTTTTGATTTATAAGGGATTTTGCCGATTTCGGCCTATTGGTTAAAAAATGA
GCTGATTTAACAAAAATTTAACGCGAATTTTAACAAAATATTAACGCTTACAATTTAGGTGGCACTTTTC
GGGGAAATGTGCGCGGAACCCCTATTTGTTTATTTTTCTAAATACATTCAAATATGTATCCGCTCATGAG
ACAATAACCCTGATAAATGCTTCAATAATATTGAAAAAGGAAGAGTATGAGTATTCAACATTTCCGTGTC
GCCCTTATTCCCTTTTTTGCGGCATTTTGCCTTCCTGTTTTTGCTCACCCAGAAACGCTGGTGAAAGTAA
AAGATGCTGAAGATCAGTTGGGTGCACGAGTGGGTTACATCGAACTGGATCTCAACAGCGGTAAGATCCT
TGAGAGTTTTCGCCCCGAAGAACGTTTTCCAATGATGAGCACTTTTAAAGTTCTGCTATGTGGCGCGGTA
TTATCCCGTATTGACGCCGGGCAAGAGCAACTCGGTCGCCGCATACACTATTCTCAGAATGACTTGGTTG
AGTACTCACCAGTCACAGAAAAGCATCTTACGGATGGCATGACAGTAAGAGAATTATGCAGTGCTGCCAT
AACCATGAGTGATAACACTGCGGCCAACTTACTTCTGACAACGATCGGAGGACCGAAGGAGCTAACCGCT
TTTTTGCACAACATGGGGGATCATGTAACTCGCCTTGATCGTTGGGAACCGGAGCTGAATGAAGCCATAC
CAAACGACGAGCGTGACACCACGATGCCTGTAGCAATGGCAACAACGTTGCGCAAACTATTAACTGGCGA
ACTACTTACTCTAGCTTCCCGGCAACAATTAATAGACTGGATGGAGGCGGATAAAGTTGCAGGACCACTT
CTGCGCTCGGCCCTTCCGGCTGGCTGGTTTATTGCTGATAAATCTGGAGCCGGTGAGCGTGGGTCTCGCG
GTATCATTGCAGCACTGGGGCCAGATGGTAAGCCCTCCCGTATCGTAGTTATCTACACGACGGGGAGTCA
GGCAACTATGGATGAACGAAATAGACAGATCGCTGAGATAGGTGCCTCACTGATTAAGCATTGGTAACTG
TCAGACCAAGTTTACTCATATATACTTTAGATTGATTTAAAACTTCATTTTTAATTTAAAAGGATCTAGG
TGAAGATCCTTTTTGATAATCTCATGACCAAAATCCCTTAACATGAGTTTTCGTTCCACTGAGCGTCAGA
CCCCGTAGAAAAGATCAAAGGATCTTCTTGAGATCCTTTTTTTCTGCGCGTAATCTGCTGCTTGCAAACA
AAAAAACCACCGCTACCAGCGGTGGTTTGTTTGCCGGATCAAGAGCTACCAACTCTTTTTCCGAAGGTAA
CTGGCTTCAGCAGAGCGCAGATACCAAATACTGTTCTTCTAGTGTAGCCGTAGTTAGGCCACCACTTCAA
GAACTCTGTAGCACCGCCTACATACCTCGCTCTGCTAATCCTGTTACCAGTGGCTGCTGCCAGTGGCGAT
AAGTCGTGTCTTACCGGGTTGGACTCAAGACGATAGTTACCGGATAAGGCGCAGCGGTCGGGCTGAACGG
GGGGTTCGTGCACACAGCCCAGCTTGGAGCGAACGACCTACACCGAACTGAGATACCTACAGCGTGAGCT
ATGAGAAAGCGCCACGCTTCCCGAAGGGAGAAAGGCGGACAGGTATCCGGTAAGCGGCAGGGTCGGAACA
GGAGAGCGCACGAGGGAGCTTCCAGGGGGAAACGCCTGGTATCTTTATAGTCCTGTCGGGTTTCGCCACC
TCTGACTTGAGCGTCGATTTTTGTGATGCTCGTCAGGGGGGCGGAGCCTATGGAAAAACGCCAGCAACGC
GGCCTTTTTACGGTTCCTGGCCTTTTGCTGGCCTTTTGCTCACATGTTCTTTCCTGCGTTATCCCCTGAT
TCTGTGGATAACCGTATTACCGCCTTTGAGTGAGCTGATACCGCTCGCCGCAGCCGAACGACCGAGCGCA
GCGAGTCAGTGAGCGAGGAAGCGGAAGAGCGCCTGATGCGGTATTTTCTCCTTACGCATCTGTGCGGTAT
TTCACACCGCATAGACCAGCCGCGTAACCTGGCAAAATCGGTTACGGTTGAGTAATAAATGGATGCCCTG
CGTAAGCGGGTGTGGGCGGACAATAAAGTCTTAAACTGAACAAAATAGATCTAAACTATGACAATAAAGT
CTTAAACTAGACAGAATAGTTGTAAACTGAAATCAGTCCAGTTATGCTGTGAAAAAGCATACTGGACTTT
TGTTATGGCTAAAGCAAACTCTTCATTTTCTGAAGTGCAAATTGCCCGTCGTATTAAAGAGGGGCGTGGC
CAAGGGCATGGTAAAGACTATATTCGCGGCGTTGTGACAATTTACCGAACAACTCCGCGGCCGGGAAGCC
GATCTCGGCTTGAACGAATTGTTAGGTGGCGGTACTTGGGTCGATATCAAAGTGCATCACTTCTTCCCGT
ATGCCCAACTTTGTATAGAGAGCCACTGCGGGATCGTCACCGTAATCTGCTTGCACGTAGATCACATAAG
CACCAAGCGCGTTGGCCTCATGCTTGAGGAGATTGATGAGCGCGGTGGCAATGCCCTGCCTCCGGTGCTC
GCCGGAGACTGCGAGATCATAGATATAGATCTCACTACGCGGCTGCTCAAACTTGGGCAGAACGTAAGCC
GCGAGAGCGCCAACAACCGCTTCTTGGTCGAAGGCAGCAAGCGCGATGAATGTCTTACTACGGAGCAAGT
TCCCGAGGTAATCGGAGTCCGGCTGATGTTGGGAGTAGGTGGCTACGTCTCCGAACTCACGACCGAAAAG
ATCAAGAGCAGCCCGCATGGATTTGACTTGGTCAGGGCCGAGCCTACATGTGCGAATGATGCCCATACTT
GAGCCACCTAACTTTGTTTTAGGGCGACTGCCCTGCTGCGTAACATCGTTGCTGCTGCGTAACATCGTTG
CTGCTCCATAACATCAAACATCGACCCACGGCGTAACGCGCTTGCTGCTTGGATGCCCGAGGCATAGACT
GTACAAAAAAACAGTCATAACAAGCCATGAAAACCGCCACTGCGCCGTTACCACCGCTGCGTTCGGTCAA
GGTTCTGGACCAGTTGCGTGATCGCATACGCTACTTGCATTACAGTTTACGAACCGAACAGGCTTATGTC
AACTGGGTTCGTGCCTTCATCCGTTTCCACGGTGTGCGTCACCCGGCAACCTTGGGCAGCAGCGAAGTCG
AGGCATTTCTGTCCTGGCTGGCGAACGAGCGCAAGGTTTCGGTCTCCACGCATCGTCAGGCATTGGCGGC
CTTGCTGTTCTTCTACGGCAAGGTGCTGTGCACGGATCTGCCCTTGCTTCAGGAGATCGGTAGACCTCGG
CCGTCGCGGCGCTTGCCGGTGGTGCTGACCCCGGATGAAGTGGTTCGCATCCTCGGTTTTCTGGAAGGCG
AGCATCGTTTGTTCGCCCAGGACTCTAGCTATAGTTCTAGTGGTTGGCTACAGCTTTGTTTAAACAAAGC
TGGCTATGGCAGGGCTTGCCGCCCCGACGTTGGCTGCGAGCCCTGGGCCTTCACCCGAACTTGGGGGTTG
GGGTGGGGAAAAGGAAGAAACGCGGGCGTATTGGTCCCAATGGGGTCTCGGTGGGGTATCGACAGAGTGC
CAGCCCTGGGACCGAACCCCGCGTTTATGAACAAACGACCCAACACCCGTGCGTTTTATTCTGTCTTTTT
ATTGCCGTCATAGCGCGGGTTCCTTCCGGTATTGTCTCCTTCCGTGTTTCAGTTAGCCTCCCCCATCTCC
CGGTACCGCATGCTATGCATCAGCTGCTAGCACCATGGCTCGAGATCCCGGGTGATCAAGTCTTCGTCGA
GTGATTGTAAATAAAATGTAATTTACAGTATAGTATTTTAATTAATATACAAATGATTTGATAATAATTC
TTATTTAACTATAATATATTGTGTTGGGTTGAATTAAAGGTCCGTATACTAGTATCGATTCGCGACCTAC
TCCGGAATATTAATAGATCATGGAGATAATTAAAATGATAACCATCTCGCAAATAAATAAGTATTTTACT
GTTTTCGTAACAGTTTTGTAATAAAAAAACCTATAAATATTCCGGATTATTCATACCGTCCCACCATCGG
GCGCGGATCCTCAATATTGGCCATTAGCCATATTATTCATTGGTTATATAGCATAAATCAATATTGGCTA
TTGGCCATTGCATACGTTGTATCTATATCATAATATGTACATTTATATTGGCTCATGTCCAATATGACCG
CCATGTTGGCATTGATTATTGACTAGTTATTAATAGTAATCAATTACGGGGTCATTAGTTCATAGCCCAT
ATATGGAGTTCCGCGTTACATAACTTACGGTAAATGGCCCGCCTGGCTGACCGCCCAACGACCCCCGCCC
ATTGACGTCAATAATGACGTATGTTCCCATAGTAACGCCAATAGGGACTTTCCATTGACGTCAATGGGTG
GAGTATTTACGGTAAACTGCCCACTTGGCAGTACATCAAGTGTATCATATGCCAAGTCCGCCCCCTATTG
ACGTCAATGACGGTAAATGGCCCGCCTGGCATTATGCCCAGTACATGACCTTACGGGACTTTCCTACTTG
GCAGTACATCTACGTATTAGTCATCGCTATTACCATG
Features (pLannotate 1.2.2; 21 found; start..end, strand, type, name):
      2..201     +  promoter       CMV promoter: human cytomegalovirus (CMV) immediate early promoter
    340..472     +  intron         chimeric intron: chimera between introns from human β-globin and immunoglobulin heavy chain genes
    574..1287    +  CDS            mEGFP: mEGFP is a basic (constitutively fluorescent) green fluorescent protein published in 2002, derived from Aequorea victoria. It has moderate acid sensitivity.
   1407..1995    +  misc_feature   WPRE: woodchuck hepatitis virus posttranscriptional regulatory element
   2022..2105    +  CDS            large T antigen (fragment): large T antigen from SV40 (simian virus 40)
   2128..2262    +  polyA_signal   SV40 poly(A) signal: SV40 polyadenylation signal
   2291..2456    -  mobile_element Tn7L: mini-Tn7 element (left end of the Tn7 transposon) Tn7
   2619..2635    +  CDS            lacZα (fragment): LacZα fragment of β-galactosidase; lacZ fragment
   2640..3094    +  rep_origin     f1 ori (sequence partly withheld): f1 bacteriophage origin of replication; arrow indicates direction of (+) strand synthesis
   3120..3224    +  promoter       AmpR promoter: bla
   3225..4085    +  CDS            AmpR: β-lactamase; bla; confers resistance to ampicillin, carbenicillin, and related antibiotics
   4256..4844    +  rep_origin     ori: high-copy-number ColE1/pMB1/pBR322/pUC origin of replication
   5030..5081    -  misc_feature   bom (fragment): basis of mobility region from pBR322
   5149..5373    -  mobile_element Tn7R: mini-Tn7 element (right end of the Tn7 transposon) Tn7
   5440..5973    -  CDS            GmR: gentamycin acetyltransferase; aacC1; confers resistance to gentamycin
   6162..6190    -  promoter       Pc promoter: intI1 (promoter lies within the coding sequence); class 1 integron promoter
   6168..6515    -  CDS            YPR2_ECOLX (fragment): Protein predicted: Swiss-Prot protein existence level 4. From Escherichia coli.
   6707..6755    -  polyA_signal   HSV TK poly(A) signal: herpes simplex virus thymidine kinase polyadenylation signal (Cole and Stacy, 1985)
   6891..7000    -  promoter       p10 promoter: baculovirus promoter for expression in insect cells
   7045..7136    +  promoter       polyhedrin promoter: polh from Autographa californica; promoter for the baculovirus polyhedrin gene
   7318..7695    +  enhancer       CMV enhancer: human cytomegalovirus immediate early enhancer
