[The description below was written by a language model from this plasmid's Addgene catalogue record and pLannotate feature annotations shown in this document.]
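Description:
pEG BacMam N term His8 eGFP 3C is an empty BacMam backbone: a pFastBac-style transfer plasmid used to make recombinant baculovirus that delivers a mammalian expression cassette into mammalian cells. It is maintained in E. coli through a high-copy ColE1/pUC-type origin with ampicillin selection (AmpR), and it also carries an f1 phage origin. The Tn7L and Tn7R ends define a mini-Tn7 element holding the expression cassette and a gentamicin resistance gene (GmR, driven by the Pc integron promoter). This arrangement allows site-specific transposition into a baculovirus bacmid. The AmpR, ori and f1 segments lie outside the transposed region.

The mammalian cassette consists of the CMV enhancer and immediate-early promoter (which span the numbering origin of the circular map), a chimeric β-globin/immunoglobulin intron, and an EGFP coding sequence, annotated as mEGFP. A WPRE and an SV40 polyadenylation signal follow and help boost transcript processing and expression. According to the catalogue fields, the fusion partner is His8-eGFP-3C placed at the N terminus of whatever target is cloned in. This provides an affinity handle, a fluorescent reporter and a 3C protease site for tag removal. The His8 and 3C elements are not annotated individually in the feature table, and the "modifications" field describes a C-terminal 3C-eGFP-His8 layout, which conflicts with the name and tag field. Baculoviral polyhedrin and p10 promoters and an HSV TK poly(A) signal are also present, apparently left over from the parental vector.

The stated purpose is screening assays, efficient baculovirus production and robust target expression. The associated publication concerns screening and large-scale expression of membrane proteins in mammalian cells for structural studies.
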