Addgene plasmid #160684: pEG BacMam N term His8 eGFP 3C
Purpose: (Empty Backbone) Vector optimized for use in screening assays, as well as for efficient production of baculovirus and robust expression of the target protein
Depositing lab: Eric Gouaux. Depositing organization: Oregon Health & Science University. Publication: Screening and large-scale expression of membrane proteins in mammalian cells for structural studies. Goehring A, Lee CH, Wang KH, Michel JC, Claxton DP, Baconguis I, Althoff T, Fischer S, Garcia KC, Gouaux E. Nat Protoc. 2014 Nov;9(11):2574-85. doi: 10.1038/nprot.2014.173. Epub 2014 Oct 9. PubMed 25299155.
Backbone
  Vector backbone: pEG BacMam
  Modifications to backbone: pEG BacMam C terminus tagged with 3C eGFP His8
  Vector type: Mammalian Expression
  Promoter: CMV
  Tag / fusion protein: His8 eGFP 3C (N terminal on backbone)
Growth in bacteria
  Bacterial resistance: Ampicillin, 100 μg/mL
  Growth temperature: 37°C
  Growth strain: DH5alpha
  Copy number: High Copy
Terms and licenses: Academic/Nonprofit Terms; Industry Terms: Not Available to Industry
How to cite: pEG BacMam N term His8 eGFP 3C was a gift from Eric Gouaux (Addgene plasmid # 160684 ; http://n2t.net/addgene:160684 ; RRID:Addgene_160684)
